Addgene plasmid #10688: pMKO.1 puro hTERT shRNA
Depositing lab: William Hahn. Depositing organization: Dana-Farber Cancer Institute. Publication: The telomerase reverse transcriptase regulates chromatin state and DNA damage responses. Masutomi K, Possemato R, Wong JM, Currier JL, Tothova Z, Manola JB, Ganesan S, Lansdorp PM, Collins K, Hahn WC. Proc Natl Acad Sci U S A. 2005 Jun 7. 102(23):8222-7. 10.1073/pnas.0503095102 PubMed 15928077.
Backbone
  Vector backbone: pMKO.1
  Backbone size w/o insert (bp): 6700
  Vector type: Mammalian Expression, Retroviral, RNAi
  Selectable markers: Puromycin
Growth in bacteria
  Bacterial resistance: Ampicillin, 100 μg/mL
  Growth temperature: 37°C
  Growth strain: DH5alpha
  Copy number: High Copy
Gene/Insert
  Gene/Insert name: hTERT shRNA (alt names: hTERT; telomerase reverse transcriptase)
  Species: H. sapiens (human)
  Insert size (bp): 58
  Entrez Gene: TERT (a.k.a. CMM9, DKCA2, DKCB4, EST2, PFBMFT1, TCS1, TP2, TRT, hEST2, hTRT)
  Cloning method: Restriction Enzyme; 5′ cloning site AgeI (not destroyed); 3′ cloning site EcoRI (not destroyed)
  Sequencing primers: 5′ pLXSN 5'
Terms and licenses: Academic/Nonprofit Terms; Industry Terms: Not Available to Industry
Depositor comments: hTERT 3114-3134 (coding region): Forward TTTCATCAGCAAGTTTGGAttcaagagaTCCAAACTTGCTGATGAAAtttttg ; Reverse aattcaaaaaTTTCATCAGCAAGTTTGGAtctcttgaaTCCAAACTTGCTGATGAAA .
How to cite: pMKO.1 puro hTERT shRNA was a gift from William Hahn (Addgene plasmid # 10688 ; http://n2t.net/addgene:10688 ; RRID:Addgene_10688)
