[The description below was written by a language model from this plasmid's Addgene catalogue record and pLannotate feature annotations shown in this document.]
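Description:
pMKO.1 puro hTERT shRNA is a Moloney murine leukemia virus-based retroviral RNAi vector built on the pMKO.1 backbone. It is designed to knock down human telomerase reverse transcriptase (TERT) in mammalian cells. In bacteria it is maintained as a high-copy plasmid through a ColE1/pUC-type origin and selected with ampicillin via the β-lactamase gene.

The annotated sequence shows a hybrid 5' end in which the CMV enhancer and promoter are fused to a truncated 5' LTR, an arrangement that drives strong transcription of the viral genomic RNA in packaging cells. This is followed by a Ψ packaging signal and a truncated gag fragment lacking its start codon, which together promote encapsidation of the transcript. Downstream, a human U6 RNA polymerase III promoter drives the payload, a 58 bp hairpin insert cloned between AgeI and EcoRI sites that both remain intact. According to the depositor, the hairpin targets the hTERT coding region at positions 3114–3134. The hairpin itself is not annotated in the feature table, but its expected position lies between the U6 promoter and the next cassette.

That cassette is an SV40 early promoter driving puromycin N-acetyltransferase, which allows selection of stably transduced cells. The provirus ends with a short env remnant and a U3-deleted, self-inactivating 3' LTR, which leaves the integrated LTRs transcriptionally weak, so expression depends on the internal U6 and SV40 promoters. The sequenced record is 6,367 nt, somewhat smaller than the listed 6,700 bp backbone size. The vector is used for stable suppression of telomerase; the associated publication concerns TERT's roles in chromatin state and DNA damage responses.
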