Features (pLannotate 1.2.2; 18 found; start..end, strand, type, name):
     21..261     +  promoter       U6 promoter: RNA polymerase III promoter for human U6 snRNA
    370..441     +  promoter       SV40 promoter (fragment): SV40 enhancer and early promoter
    468..678     +  promoter       SV40 promoter: SV40 early promoter
    696..1295    +  CDS            PuroR: puromycin N-acetyltransferase; pac from Streptomyces alboniger; confers resistance to puromycin
   1349..1449    +  CDS            env (fragment): murine leukemia virus gPr80 envelope polyprotein precursor; env; proteolytically cleaved into gp70SU and p15TM subunits
   1491..1916    +  LTR            3' LTR (ΔU3): self-inactivating 3' long terminal repeat (LTR) from Moloney murine leukemia virus
   1985..2025    +  CDS            rop (fragment): Rop protein, which maintains plasmids at low copy number; rop
   2127..2165    +  misc_feature   bom (fragment): basis of mobility region from pBR322
   2182..2511    +  promoter       SV40 promoter: SV40 enhancer and early promoter
   2517..2618    +  misc_feature   bom (fragment): basis of mobility region from pBR322
   2804..3392    -  rep_origin     ori: high-copy-number ColE1/pMB1/pBR322/pUC origin of replication
   3563..4423    -  CDS            AmpR: β-lactamase; bla; confers resistance to ampicillin, carbenicillin, and related antibiotics
   4424..4528    -  promoter       AmpR promoter: bla
   4714..5093    +  enhancer       CMV enhancer: human cytomegalovirus immediate early enhancer
   5094..5297    +  promoter       CMV promoter: human cytomegalovirus (CMV) immediate early promoter
   5298..5473    +  LTR            5' LTR (truncated): truncated long terminal repeat from Moloney murine sarcoma virus
   5595..5869    +  misc_feature   MESV Ψ (fragment): packaging signal of murine embryonic stem cell virus
   5936..6352    +  CDS            gag (truncated): truncated Moloney murine leukemia virus (MMLV) gag gene lacking the start codon
>Addgene plasmid #10688 | pMKO.1 puro hTERT shRNA | addgene full sequence | sequence record 202021 | Addgene NGS Result
TCGACAAGGTCGGGCAGGAAGAGGGCCTATTTCCCATGATTCCTTCATATTTGCATATACGATACAAGGC
TGTTAGAGAGATAATTAGAATTAATTTGACTGTAAACACAAAGATATTAGTACAAAATACGTGACGTAGA
AAGTAATAATTTCTTGGGTAGTTTGCAGTTTTAAAATTATGTTTTAAAATGGACTATCATATGCTTACCG
TAACTTGAAAGTATTTCGATTTCTTGGCTTTATATATCTTGTGGAAAGGACGAAACACCGTTTCATCAGC
AAGTTTGGATTCAAGAGATCCAAACTTGCTGATGAAATTTTTGAATTCGCCAGCACAGTGGTCGACCCTG
TGGAATGTGTGTCAGTTAGGGTGTGGAAAGTCCCCAGGCTTCCCAGCAGGCAGAAGTATGCAAAGCATGC
ATCTCAATTAGTCAGCAACCAGGTGTGGAAAGTCCCCAGGCTCCCCAGCAGGCAGAAGTATGCAAAGCAT
GCATCTCAATTAGTCAGCAACCATAGTCCCGCCCCTAACTCCGCCCATCCCGCCCCTAACTCCGCCCAGT
TCCGCCCATTCTCCGCCCCATGGCTGACTAATTTTTTTTATTTATGCAGAGGCCGAGGCCGCCTCGGCCT
CTGAGCTATTCCAGAAGTAGTGAGGAGGCTTTTTTGGAGGCCTAGGCTTTTGCAAAAAGCTTACCATGAC
CGAGTACAAGCCCACGGTGCGCCTCGCCACCCGCGACGACGTCCCCAGGGCCGTACGCACCCTCGCCGCC
GCGTTCGCCGACTACCCCGCCACGCGCCACACCGTCGATCCGGACCGCCACATCGAGCGGGTCACCGAGC
TGCAAGAACTCTTCCTCACGCGCGTCGGGCTCGACATCGGCAAGGTGTGGGTCGCGGACGACGGCGCCGC
GGTGGCGGTCTGGACCACGCCGGAGAGCGTCGAAGCGGGGGCGGTGTTCGCCGAGATCGGCCCGCGCATG
GCCGAGTTGAGCGGTTCCCGGCTGGCCGCGCAGCAACAGATGGAAGGCCTCCTGGCGCCGCACCGGCCCA
AGGAGCCCGCGTGGTTCCTGGCCACCGTCGGCGTCTCGCCCGACCACCAGGGCAAGGGTCTGGGCAGCGC
CGTCGTGCTCCCCGGAGTGGAGGCGGCCGAGCGCGCCGGGGTGCCCGCCTTCCTGGAGACCTCCGCGCCC
CGCAACCTCCCCTTCTACGAGCGGCTCGGCTTCACCGTCACCGCCGACGTCGAGGTGCCCGAAGGACCGC
GCACCTGGTGCATGACCCGCAAGCCCGGTGCCTGACGCCCGCCCCACGACCCGCAGCGCCCGACCGAAAG
GAGCGCACGACCCCATGCATCGATTAGTCCAATTTGTTAAAGACAGGATATCAGTGGTCCAGGCTCTAGT
TTTGACTCAACAATATCACCAGCTGAAGCCTATAGAGTACGAGCCATAGATAAAATAAAAGATTTTATTT
AGTCTCCAGAAAAAGGGGGGAATGAAAGACCCCACCTGTAGGTTTGGCAAGCTAGCTTAAGTAACGCCAT
TTTGCAAGGCATGGAAAAATACATAACTGAGAATAGAGAAGTTCAGATCAAGGTCAGGAACAGATGGAAC
AGGGTCGACCCTAGAGAACCATCAGATGTTTCCAGGGTGCCCCAAGGACCTGAAATGACCCTGTGCCTTA
TTTGAACTAACCAATCAGTTCGCTTCTCGCTTCTGTTCGCGCGCTTCTGCTCCCCGAGCTCAATAAAAGA
GCCCACAACCCCTCACTCGGGGCGCCAGTCCTCCGATTGACTGAGTCGCCCGGGTACCCGTGTATCCAAT
AAACCCTCTTGCAGTTGCATCCGACTTGTGGTCTCGCTGTTCCTTGGGAGGGTCTCCTCTGAGTGATTGA
CTACCCGTCAGCGGGGGTCTTTCATTTGGGGGCTCGTCCGGGATCGGGAGACCCCTGCCCAGGGACCACC
GACCCACCACCGGGAGGTAAGCTGGCTGCCTCGCGCGTTTCGGTGATGACGGTGAAAACCTCTGACACAT
GCAGCTCCCGGAGACGGTCACAGCTTGTCTGTAAGCGGATGCCGGGAGCAGACAAGCCCGTCAGGGCGCG
TCAGCGGGTGTTGGCGGGTGTCGGGGCGCAGCCATGACCCAGTCACGTAGCGATAGCGGAGTGTAGATCC
GGCTGTGGAATGTGTGTCAGTTAGGGTGTGGAAAGTCCCCAGGCTCCCCAGCAGGCAGAAGTATGCAAAG
CATGCATCTCAATTAGTCAGCAACCAGGTGTGGAAAGTCCCCAGGCTCCCCAGCAGGCAGAAGTATGCAA
AGCATGCATCTCAATTAGTCAGCAACCATAGTCCCGCCCCTAACTCCGCCCATCCCGCCCCTAACTCCGC
CCAGTTCCGCCCATTCTCCGCCCCATGGCTGACTAATTTTTTTTATTTATGCAGAGGCCGAGGCCGCCTC
GGCCTCTGAGCTATTCCAGAAGTAGTGAGGAGGCTTTTTTGGAGGCCTAGGCTTTTGCAAAAAGCTTACT
GGCTTAACTATGCGGCATCAGAGCAGATTGTACTGAGAGTGCACCATATGCGGTGTGAAATACCGCACAG
ATGCGTAAGGAGAAAATACCGCATCAGGCGCTCTTCCGCTTCCTCGCTCACTGACTCGCTGCGCTCGGTC
GTTCGGCTGCGGCGAGCGGTATCAGCTCACTCAAAGGCGGTAATACGGTTATCCACAGAATCAGGGGATA
ACGCAGGAAAGAACATGTGAGCAAAAGGCCAGCAAAAGGCCAGGAACCGTAAAAAGGCCGCGTTGCTGGC
GTTTTTCCATAGGCTCCGCCCCCCTGACGAGCATCACAAAAATCGACGCTCAAGTCAGAGGTGGCGAAAC
CCGACAGGACTATAAAGATACCAGGCGTTTCCCCCTGGAAGCTCCCTCGTGCGCTCTCCTGTTCCGACCC
TGCCGCTTACCGGATACCTGTCCGCCTTTCTCCCTTCGGGAAGCGTGGCGCTTTCTCATAGCTCACGCTG
TAGGTATCTCAGTTCGGTGTAGGTCGTTCGCTCCAAGCTGGGCTGTGTGCACGAACCCCCCGTTCAGCCC
GACCGCTGCGCCTTATCCGGTAACTATCGTCTTGAGTCCAACCCGGTAAGACACGACTTATCGCCACTGG
CAGCAGCCACTGGTAACAGGATTAGCAGAGCGAGGTATGTAGGCGGTGCTACAGAGTTCTTGAAGTGGTG
GCCTAACTACGGCTACACTAGAAGGACAGTATTTGGTATCTGCGCTCTGCTGAAGCCAGTTACCTTCGGA
AAAAGAGTTGGTAGCTCTTGATCCGGCAAACAAACCACCGCTGGTAGCGGTGGTTTTTTTGTTTGCAAGC
AGCAGATTACGCGCAGAAAAAAAGGATCTCAAGAAGATCCTTTGATCTTTTCTACGGGGTCTGACGCTCA
GTGGAACGAAAACTCACGTTAAGGGATTTTGGTCATGAGATTATCAAAAAGGATCTTCACCTAGATCCTT
TTAAATTAAAAATGAAGTTTTAAATCAATCTAAAGTATATATGAGTAAACTTGGTCTGACAGTTACCAAT
GCTTAATCAGTGAGGCACCTATCTCAGCGATCTGTCTATTTCGTTCATCCATAGTTGCCTGACTCCCCGT
CGTGTAGATAACTACGATACGGGAGGGCTTACCATCTGGCCCCAGTGCTGCAATGATACCGCGAGACCCA
CGCTCACCGGCTCCAGATTTATCAGCAATAAACCAGCCAGCCGGAAGGGCCGAGCGCAGAAGTGGTCCTG
CAACTTTATCCGCCTCCATCCAGTCTATTAATTGTTGCCGGGAAGCTAGAGTAAGTAGTTCGCCAGTTAA
TAGTTTGCGCAACGTTGTTGCCATTGCTGCAGGCATCGTGGTGTCACGCTCGTCGTTTGGTATGGCTTCA
TTCAGCTCCGGTTCCCAACGATCAAGGCGAGTTACATGATCCCCCATGTTGTGCAAAAAAGCGGTTAGCT
CCTTCGGTCCTCCGATCGTTGTCAGAAGTAAGTTGGCCGCAGTGTTATCACTCATGGTTATGGCAGCACT
GCATAATTCTCTTACTGTCATGCCATCCGTAAGATGCTTTTCTGTGACTGGTGAGTACTCAACCAAGTCA
TTCTGAGAATAGTGTATGCGGCGACCGAGTTGCTCTTGCCCGGCGTCAACACGGGATAATACCGCGCCAC
ATAGCAGAACTTTAAAAGTGCTCATCATTGGAAAACGTTCTTCGGGGCGAAAACTCTCAAGGATCTTACC
GCTGTTGAGATCCAGTTCGATGTAACCCACTCGTGCACCCAACTGATCTTCAGCATCTTTTACTTTCACC
AGCGTTTCTGGGTGAGCAAAAACAGGAAGGCAAAATGCCGCAAAAAAGGGAATAAGGGCGACACGGAAAT
GTTGAATACTCATACTCTTCCTTTTTCAATATTATTGAAGCATTTATCAGGGTTATTGTCTCATGAGCGG
ATACATATTTGAATGTATTTAGAAAAATAAACAAATAGGGGTTCCGCGCACATTTCCCCGAAAAGTGCCA
CCTGACGTCTAAGAAACCATTATTATCATGACATTAACCTATAAAAATAGGCGTATCACGAGGCCCTTTC
GTCTTCAAGAATTAGCTTGGCCATTGCATACGTTGTATCCATATCATAATATGTACATTTATATTGGCTC
ATGTCCAACATTACCGCCATGTTGACATTGATTATTGACTAGTTATTAATAGTAATCAATTACGGGGTCA
TTAGTTCATAGCCCATATATGGAGTTCCGCGTTACATAACTTACGGTAAATGGCCCGCCTGGCTGACCGC
CCAACGACCCCCGCCCATTGACGTCAATAATGACGTATGTTCCCATAGTAACGCCAATAGGGACTTTCCA
TTGACGTCAATGGGTGGAGTATTTACGGTAAACTGCCCACTTGGCAGTACATCAAGTGTATCATATGCCA
AGTACGCCCCCTATTGACGTCAATGACGGTAAATGGCCCGCCTGGCATTATGCCCAGTACATGACCTTAT
GGGACTTTCCTACTTGGCAGTACATCTACGTATTAGTCATCGCTATTACCATGGTGATGCGGTTTTGGCA
GTACATCAATGGGCGTGGATAGCGGTTTGACTCACGGGGATTTCCAAGTCTCCACCCCATTGACGTCAAT
GGGAGTTTGTTTTGGCACCAAAATCAACGGGACTTTCCAAAATGTCGTAACAACTCCGCCCCATTGACGC
AAATGGGCGGTAGGCGTGTACGGTGGGAGGTCTATATAAGCAGAGCTCAATAAAAGAGCCCACAACCCCT
CACTCGGCGCGCCAGTCTTCCGATAGACTGCGTCGCCCGGGTACCCGTATTCCCAATAAAGCCTCTTGCT
GTTTGCATCCGAATCGTGGTCTCGCTGTTCCTTGGGAGGGTCTCCTCTGAGTGATTGACTACCCACGACG
GGGGTCTTTCATTTGGGGGCTCGTCCGGGATTTGGAGACCCCTGCCCAGGGACCACCGACCCACCACCGG
GAGGTAAGCTGGCCAGCAACTTATCTGTGTCTGTCCGATTGTCTAGTGTCTATGTTTGATGTTATGCGCC
TGCGTCTGTACTAGTTAGCTAACTAGCTCTGTATCTGGCGGACCCGTGGTGGAACTGACGAGTTCTGAAC
ACCCGGCCGCAACCCTGGGAGACGTCCCAGGGACTTTGGGGGCCGTTTTTGTGGCCCGACCTGAGGAAGG
GAGTCGATGTGGAATCCGACCCCGTCAGGATATGTGGTTCTGGTAGGAGACGAGAACCTAAAACAGTTCC
CGCCTCCGTCTGAATTTTTGCTTTCGGTTTGGAACCGAAGCCGCGCGTCTTGTCTGCTGCAGCGCTGCAG
CATCGTTCTGTGTTGTCTCTGTCTGACTGTGTTTCTGTATTTGTCTGAAAATTAGGGCCAGACTGTTACC
ACTCCCTTAAGTTTGACCTTAGGTCACTGGAAAGATGTCGAGCGGATCGCTCACAACCAGTCGGTAGATG
TCAAGAAGAGACGTTGGGTTACCTTCTGCTCTGCAGAATGGCCAACCTTTAACGTCGGATGGCCGCGAGA
CGGCACCTTTAACCGAGACCTCATCACCCAGGTTAAGATCAAGGTCTTTTCACCTGGCCCGCATGGACAC
CCAGACCAGGTCCCCTACATCGTGACCTGGGAAGCCTTGGCTTTTGACCCCCCTCCCTGGGTCAAGCCCT
TTGTACACCCTAAGCCTCCGCCTCCTCTTCCTCCATCCGCCCCGTCTCTCCCCCTTGAACCTCCTCGTTC
GACCCCGCCTCGATCCTCCCTTTATCCAGCCCTCACTCCTTCTCTAGGCGCCGGAATTGAAGATCTG
