>Addgene plasmid #10688 | pMKO.1 puro hTERT shRNA | addgene partial sequence | sequence record 17573 | 10688 with pLXSN 5'
CACTCCTTCTCTGGCGCCGGAATTGAAGATCTGTCGACAAGGTCGCGTTTGAAGAGGGCCTATTTCCCAT
GATTCCTTCATATTTGCATATACGATACAAGGCTGTTAGAGAGATAATTAGAATTAATTTGACTGTAAAC
ACAAAGATATTAGTACAAAATACGTGACGTAGAAAGTAATAATTTCTTGGGTAGTTTGCAGTTTTAAAAT
TATGTTTTAAAATGGACTATCATATGCTTACCGTAACTTGAAAGTATTTCGATTTCTTGGCTTTATATAT
CTTGTGGAAAGGACGAAACACCGTTTCATCAGCAAGTTTGGATTCAAGAGATCCAAACTTGCTGATGAAA
TTTTTGAATTCGCCAGCACAGTGGTCGACCCTGTGGAATGTGTGTCAGTTAGGGTGTGGAAAGTCCCCAG
GCTTCCCAGCAGGCAGAAGTATGCAAAGCATGCATCTCAATTAGTCAGCAACCAGGTGTGGAAAGTCCCC
AGGCTCCCCAGCAGGCAGAAGTATGCAAAGCATGCATCTCAATTAGTCAGCAACCATAGTCATGCCCCTG
ACTCCGACTATG
